>Addgene plasmid #71084 | pFOSGE_CUS1C07 | depositor partial sequence | sequence record 127026 | insert
ATGTCGAAATCCGGAGAGTTTACATTCCGGCGTGCTCTAGCTGAAGATATTAAAGATGTGCTCTCCATGA
TTCAAGTTGAGTTTTATAAGATTCCTATTTTAATACCAATT
