>Addgene plasmid #71084 | pFOSGE_CUS1C07 | addgene partial sequence | sequence record 131994 | M13-F20 5'-TGTAAAACGACGGCCAGT-3'
GACCTGTTCGTTGCAACAAATTGATGAGCAATGCTTTTTTATAATGCCAACTTTGTACAAAAAAGCAGGC
TTCATGTCGAAATCCGGAGAGTTTACATTCCGGCGTGCTCTAGCTGAAG
