>Addgene plasmid #71084 | pFOSGE_CUS1C07 | addgene partial sequence | sequence record 131995 | M13-Rev 5'-CAGGAAACAGCTATGACC-3'
ATAATGATTTTATTTTGACTGATAGTGACCTGTTCGTTGCAACAAATTGATAAGCAATGCTTTCTTATAA
TGCCAACTTTGTACAAGAAAGCTGGGTCAATTGGTATTAAAATAGGAATCTTATAAAACTCAACTTGAAT
CATGGAGAGCACATCTTTAATATCTTCAGCTAGAGCACGCCGGAATGTAAACTCTCCGGATTTC
