[The description below was written by a language model from this plasmid's Addgene catalogue record.]
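Description:
pFOSGE_CUS1C07 is a Gateway entry clone built on the pDONR221 donor vector backbone, carrying a sequence from the Drosophila melanogaster gene CG4210 (FBgn0038302, with the transcript FBtr0309248 listed among its alternative names). It is a high-copy plasmid propagated in E. coli under kanamycin selection. The insert was introduced by Gateway cloning. In the standard pDONR221 system, a BP recombination reaction replaces the donor vector's counter-selectable cassette with the fragment of interest, leaving it flanked by attL sites. No feature table accompanies the record, so the exact att sites, origin and marker coordinates in this clone cannot be confirmed.

The recorded insert size is only 111 bp, which is very short for a gene. The record does not say whether this is a short annotated open reading frame from the named transcript, a fragment of the gene, or a cataloguing quirk. As an entry vector, the plasmid has no promoter intended to drive expression of the insert, and the record lists no tags or reporters. Its role is to act as a shuttle, since an LR recombination reaction can move the CG4210 sequence into any compatible destination vector that supplies the promoter, fusion partners and host-specific elements. M13 forward and reverse primer sites flanking the cassette allow the insert to be verified by sequencing.

The associated publication concerns the context-dependent regulatory functions of transcriptional regulators. This suggests the clone belongs to a larger collection of fly factor entry clones made for systematic transfer into expression or assay vectors, although the record gives the purpose only as "Gateway entry clone".
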