Addgene plasmid #71084: pFOSGE_CUS1C07
Purpose: Gateway entry clone
Depositing lab: Alexander Stark. Depositing organization: Research Institute of Molecular Pathology (IMP). Publication: Transcriptional regulators form diverse groups with context-dependent regulatory functions. Stampfel G, Kazmar T, Frank O, Wienerroither S, Reiter F, Stark A. Nature. 2015 Nov 9. doi: 10.1038/nature15545. PubMed 26550828.
Backbone
  Vector backbone: pDONR221
  Backbone manufacturer: Invitrogen
  Backbone size w/o insert (bp): 4762
  Vector type: Gateway entry vector
Growth in bacteria
  Bacterial resistance: Kanamycin, 50 μg/mL
  Growth temperature: 37°C
  Growth strain: DH5alpha
  Copy number: High Copy
Gene/Insert
  Gene/Insert name: CG4210 (alt names: FBgn0038302; CG4210, FBtr0309248)
  Species: D. melanogaster (fly)
  Insert size (bp): 111
  Entrez Gene: CG4210 (a.k.a. BcDNA:SD13446, BcDNA:SD26038, Dmel\CG4210)
  Cloning method: Gateway Cloning
  Sequencing primers: 5′ M13-F20; 3′ M13R
Terms and licenses: Academic/Nonprofit Terms; Industry Terms: Not Available to Industry
How to cite: pFOSGE_CUS1C07 was a gift from Alexander Stark (Addgene plasmid # 71084 ; http://n2t.net/addgene:71084 ; RRID:Addgene_71084)
